Addgene plasmid #62289: pDSAG
Purpose: (Empty Backbone) docking site transgenesis plasmid for GoldenGate Cloning and insect transgenesis, GFP marker
Depositing lab: Eric Marois. Depositing organization: CNRS UPR 9022, INSERM U1257, Réponse immunitaire chez le moustique anophèle vecteur du paludisme. Publication: Tools for Anopheles gambiae Transgenesis. Volohonsky G, Terenzi O, Soichot J, Naujoks DA, Nolan T, Windbichler N, Kapps D, Smidler AL, Vittu A, Costa G, Steinert S, Levashina EA, Blandin SA, Marois E. G3 (Bethesda). 2015 Apr 13. pii: g3.115.016808. doi: 10.1534/g3.115.016808. PubMed 25869647.
Backbone
  Vector backbone: pDONR P4r-P3r
  Backbone manufacturer: Invitrogen
  Backbone size (bp): 5144
  Modifications to backbone: LacZ cassette for blue-white selection flanked by BsaI sites for GoldenGate cloning of inserts. SV40 terminator. 3xP3-GFP marker to select transgenic insects.
  Vector type: Insect Expression
Growth in bacteria
  Bacterial resistance: Kanamycin, 50 μg/mL
  Growth temperature: 37°C
  Growth strain: DH5alpha
  Copy number: High Copy
Gene/Insert
  Sequencing primers: 5′ M13F (after cloning! present twice before cloning); 3′ M13R (after cloning! present twice before cloning)
Terms and licenses: Academic/Nonprofit Terms; Industry Terms: Not Available to Industry
How to cite: pDSAG was a gift from Eric Marois (Addgene plasmid # 62289 ; http://n2t.net/addgene:62289 ; RRID:Addgene_62289)
