[The description below was written by a language model from this plasmid's Addgene catalogue record and pLannotate feature annotations shown in this document.]
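Description:
pDSAG is an empty-backbone plasmid for insect transgenesis, developed as part of a toolkit for Anopheles gambiae and built on the Invitrogen Gateway donor vector pDONR P4r-P3r. It is about 5.1 kb and is propagated in E. coli as a high-copy plasmid through a ColE1/pUC-type origin with kanamycin selection (KanR, aminoglycoside phosphotransferase). An f1 origin is also annotated, apparently carried in with pBluescript-derived sequence. Residual Gateway recombination sites (annotated as attR4 and attL2) remain from the parent vector and flank the engineered region.

The cloning site is a LacZα cassette, with CAP binding site, lac promoter and operator, a pBluescript-type polylinker and T3/T7 promoters. According to the record it is flanked by BsaI sites. In Golden Gate assembly, the user's modules replace this cassette, so recombinant colonies are white rather than blue. An SV40 polyadenylation signal lies immediately downstream to terminate transcription of the assembled insert. The plasmid supplies no promoter or gene of interest, so these must come from the cloned modules.

Next comes a φC31 attB site. This allows integrase-mediated, site-specific insertion of the plasmid into an attP docking site already present in a recipient insect line, which is the "docking site" strategy named in the purpose field. Transgenic animals are identified with a 3xP3-GFP marker. The feature table shows EGFP behind a minimal Drosophila hsp70 promoter fragment and followed by a second SV40 poly(A) signal. The 3xP3 element itself is not annotated but is stated in the catalogue entry, and such elements typically drive expression in eyes and nervous tissue. The M13 sequencing primer sites occur twice before cloning and become unique only once the LacZ cassette has been replaced.
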