Features (pLannotate 1.2.2; 24 found; start..end, strand, type, name):
    121..213     +  CDS            lacI (fragment): lac repressor; lacI; The lac repressor binds to the lac operator to inhibit transcription in E. coli. This inhibition can be relieved by adding lactose or isopropyl-β-D-thiogalactopyranoside (IPTG).
    251..287     -  CDS            lacZα (fragment): LacZα fragment of β-galactosidase; lacZ fragment
    337..461     -  protein_bind   attR4: mutant version of attR; recombination site for the Gateway® LR reaction LR Clonase™
    490..511     +  protein_bind   CAP binding site: CAP binding activates transcription in the presence of cAMP. E. coli catabolite activator protein
    526..556     +  promoter       lac promoter: promoter for the E. coli lac operon
    564..580     +  protein_bind   lac operator: The lac repressor binds to the lac operator to inhibit transcription in E. coli. This inhibition can be relieved by adding lactose or isopropyl-β-D-thiogalactopyranoside (IPTG). lac repressor encoded by lacI
    625..643     +  promoter       T3 promoter: promoter for bacteriophage T3 RNA polymerase
    656..763     +  misc_feature   MCS: pBluescript multiple cloning site
    772..790     -  promoter       T7 promoter: promoter for bacteriophage T7 RNA polymerase
    798..953     +  CDS            lacZα (fragment): LacZα fragment of β-galactosidase; lacZ fragment
    958..1316    +  rep_origin     f1 ori (sequence partly withheld): f1 bacteriophage origin of replication; arrow indicates direction of (+) strand synthesis
   1399..1479    +  CDS            large T antigen (fragment): large T antigen from SV40 (simian virus 40)
   1502..1622    +  polyA_signal   SV40 poly(A) signal: SV40 polyadenylation signal
   1642..1711    +  protein_bind   attB: attB site for the φC31 integrase (Groth et al., 2000) phage φC31 integrase
   2055..2177    +  promoter       hsp70 promoter (fragment): Drosophila melanogaster hsp70Bb promoter
   2191..2224    +  misc_feature   MCS (fragment): multiple cloning site
   2232..2951    +  CDS            EGFP: the original enhanced GFP (Yang et al., 1996) mammalian codon-optimized
   2973..3050    +  CDS            large T antigen (fragment): large T antigen from SV40 (simian virus 40)
   3073..3194    +  polyA_signal   SV40 poly(A) signal: SV40 polyadenylation signal
   3222..3250    -  misc_feature   MCS (fragment): pBluescript multiple cloning site
   3255..3354    -  protein_bind   attL2: mutant version of attL; recombination site for the Gateway® LR reaction LR Clonase™
   3385..3403    -  promoter       T7 promoter: promoter for bacteriophage T7 RNA polymerase
   3537..4346    +  CDS            KanR: aminoglycoside phosphotransferase; aph(3')-Ia; confers resistance to kanamycin in bacteria or G418 (Geneticin®) in eukaryotes
   4493..5081    +  rep_origin     ori: high-copy-number ColE1/pMB1/pBR322/pUC origin of replication
>Addgene plasmid #62289 | pDSAG | depositor full sequence | sequence record 112603 | pDSAG sequence 5143 bps
CTTTCCTGCGTTATCCCCTGATTCTGTGGATAACCGTATTACCGCCTTTGAGTGAGCTGATACCGCTCGC
CGCAGCCGAACGACCGAGCGCAGCGAGTCAGTGAGCGAGGAAGCGGAAGAGCGCCCAATACGCAAACCGC
CTCTCCCCGCGCGTTGGCCGATTCATTAATGCAGCTGGCACGACAGGTTTCCCGACTGGAAAGCGGGCAG
TGAGCGCAACGCAATTAATACGCGTACCGCTAGCATGGATGTTTTCCCAGTCACGACGTTGTAAAACGAC
GGCCAGTCTTAAGCTCGGGCCCCTACAGGTCACTAATACCATCTAAGTAGTTGATTCATAGTGACTGGAT
ATGTTGTGTTTTACAGTATTATGTAGTCTGTTTTTTATGCAAAATCTAATTTAATATATTGATATTTATA
TCATTTTACGTTTCTCGTTCAACTTTTCTATACAAAGTTGGTACCGGATCCAGAGACCCGCAACGCAATT
AATGTGAGTTAGCTCACTCATTAGGCACCCCAGGCTTTACACTTTATGCTTCCGGCTCGTATGTTGTGTG
GAATTGTGAGCGGATAACAATTTCACACAGGAAACAGCTATGACCATGATTACGCCAAGCGCGCAATTAA
CCCTCACTAAAGGGAACAAAAGCTGGAGCTCCACCGCGGTGGCGGCCGCTCTAGAACTAGTGGATCCCCC
GGGCTGCAGGAATTCGATATCAAGCTTATCGATACCGTCGACCTCGAGGGGGGGCCCGGTACCCAATTCG
CCCTATAGTGAGTCGTATTACGCGCGCTCACTGGCCGTCGTTTTACAACGTCGTGACTGGGAAAACCCTG
GCGTTACCCAACTTAATCGCCTTGCAGCACATCCCCCTTTCGCCAGCTGGCGTAATAGCGAAGAGGCCCG
CACCGATCGCCCTTCCCAACAGTTGCGCAGCCTGAATGGCGAATGGG
[124 nt withheld, positions 958-1081]
C
[91 nt withheld, positions 1083-1173]
A
[49 nt withheld, positions 1175-1223]
CCTTTGACGTTGGAGTCCACGTTCTTT
[37 nt withheld, positions 1251-1287]
ACCCTATCTCGGTCTATTCTTTTGATTTATAAGGGATTTTGCCGATTTCGGCCTATTGGTTAAAAAATGA
GCTGATTTAACAAAAATTTAACGCGGGTCTCCGCTTCTAGACATAATCAGCCATACCACATTTGTAGAGG
TTTTACTTGCTTTAAAAAACCTCCCACACCTCCCCCTGAACCTGAAACATAAAATGAATGCAATTGTTGT
TGTTAACTTGTTTATTGCAGCTTATAATGGTTACAAATAAAGCAATAGCATCACAAATTTCACAAATAAA
GCATTTTTCTTCACTGCATTCTAGTTGTGGTTTGTCCAAACTCATCAATGTATCTCGACGATGTAGGTCA
CAGTCTCGAAGCCGCGGTGCGGGTGCCAGGGCGTGCCCTTGGGCTCCCCGGGCGCGTACTCCACCTCACC
CATCTGGTCCATCATGATGAACGGGTCGAGGTGGCGGTAGTTGATCCCGGCGAACGCGCGGCGCACCGGG
AAGCCCTCGCCCTCGAAACCGCTGGGCGCGGTGGTCACGGTGAGCACGGGACGTGCGACGGCGTCGGCGG
GTGCGGATACGCGGGGCAGCGTCAGCGGGTTCTCGACGGTCACGGCGGGCAATTCCTGCAGACTTCCGGT
ATCTCGCGTTTGTTTGATCGCACGGTTCCCACAATGGTTAATTCGAGCTCGCCCGGGGATCTAATTCAAT
TAGAGACTAATTCAATTAGAGCTAATTCAATTAGGATCCAAGCTTATCGATTTCGAACCCTCGACCGCCG
GAGTATAAATAGAGGCGCTTCGTCTACGGAGCGACAATTCAATTCAAACAAGCAAAGTGAACACGTCGCT
AAGCGAAAGCTAAGCAAATAAACAAGCGCAGCTGAACAAGCTAAACAATCGGGGTACCGCTAGAGTCGAC
GGTACCGCGGGCCCGGGATCCACCGGTCGCCACCATGGTGAGCAAGGGCGAGGAGCTGTTCACCGGGGTG
GTGCCCATCCTGGTCGAGCTGGACGGCGACGTAAACGGCCACAAGTTCAGCGTGTCCGGCGAGGGCGAGG
GCGATGCCACCTACGGCAAGCTGACCCTGAAGTTCATCTGCACCACCGGCAAGCTGCCCGTGCCCTGGCC
CACCCTCGTGACCACCCTGACCTACGGCGTGCAGTGCTTCAGCCGCTACCCCGACCACATGAAGCAGCAC
GACTTCTTCAAGTCCGCCATGCCCGAAGGCTACGTCCAGGAGCGCACCATCTTCTTCAAGGACGACGGCA
ACTACAAGACCCGCGCCGAGGTGAAGTTCGAGGGCGACACCCTGGTGAACCGCATCGAGCTGAAGGGCAT
CGACTTCAAGGAGGACGGCAACATCCTGGGGCACAAGCTGGAGTACAACTACAACAGCCACAACGTCTAT
ATCATGGCCGACAAGCAGAAGAACGGCATCAAGGTGAACTTCAAGATCCGCCACAACATCGAGGACGGCA
GCGTGCAGCTCGCCGACCACTACCAGCAGAACACCCCCATCGGCGACGGCCCCGTGCTGCTGCCCGACAA
CCACTACCTGAGCACCCAGTCCGCCCTGAGCAAAGACCCCAACGAGAAGCGCGATCACATGGTCCTGCTG
GAGTTCGTGACCGCCGCCGGGATCACTCTCGGCATGGACGAGCTGTACAAGTAAAGCGGCCGCGACTCTA
GATCAAATCAGCCATACCACATTTGTAGAGGTTTTACTTGCTTTAAAAAACCTCCCACACCTCCCCCTGA
ACCTGAAACATAAAATGAATGCAATTGTTGTTGTTAACTTGTTTATTGCAGCTTATAATGGTTACAAATA
AAGCAATAGCATCACAAATTTCACAAATAAAGCATTTTTTTCACTGCATTCTAGTTGTGGTTTGTCCAAA
CTCATCAATGTATCTTAAAGCTTATCGATACGCGTACGGCGCGCCTAGAGCGGCCGCCACCGCGGTGGAG
CTCGAGTACCCAGCTTTCTTGTACAAAGTTGGCATTATAAGAAAGCATTGCTTATCAATTTGTTGCAACG
AACAGGTCACTATCAGTCAAAATAAAATCATTATTTGCCATCCAGCTGCAGGGCGGCCGCGATATCCCCT
ATAGTGAGTCGTATTACATGGTCATAGCTGTTTCCTGGCAGCTCTGGCCCGTGTCTCAAAATCTCTGATG
TTACATTGCACAAGATAAAAATATATCATCATGAACAATAAAACTGTCTGCTTACATAAACAGTAATACA
AGGGGTGTTATGAGCCATATTCAACGGGAAACGTCGAGGCCGCGATTAAATTCCAACATGGATGCTGATT
TATATGGGTATAAATGGGCTCGCGATAATGTCGGGCAATCAGGTGCGACAATCTATCGCTTGTATGGGAA
GCCCGATGCGCCAGAGTTGTTTCTGAAACATGGCAAAGGTAGCGTTGCCAATGATGTTACAGATGAGATG
GTCAGACTAAACTGGCTGACGGAATTTATGCCTCTTCCGACCATCAAGCATTTTATCCGTACTCCTGATG
ATGCATGGTTACTCACCACTGCGATCCCCGGAAAAACAGCATTCCAGGTATTAGAAGAATATCCTGATTC
AGGTGAAAATATTGTTGATGCGCTGGCAGTGTTCCTGCGCCGGTTGCATTCGATTCCTGTTTGTAATTGT
CCTTTTAACAGCGATCGCGTATTTCGTCTCGCTCAGGCGCAATCACGAATGAATAACGGTTTGGTTGATG
CGAGTGATTTTGATGACGAGCGTAATGGCTGGCCTGTTGAACAAGTCTGGAAAGAAATGCATAAACTTTT
GCCATTCTCACCGGATTCAGTCGTCACTCATGGTGATTTCTCACTTGATAACCTTATTTTTGACGAGGGG
AAATTAATAGGTTGTATTGATGTTGGACGAGTCGGAATCGCAGACCGATACCAGGATCTTGCCATCCTAT
GGAACTGCCTCGGTGAGTTTTCTCCTTCATTACAGAAACGGCTTTTTCAAAAATATGGTATTGATAATCC
TGATATGAATAAATTGCAGTTTCATTTGATGCTCGATGAGTTTTTCTAATCAGAATTGGTTAATTGGTTG
TAACACTGGCAGAGCATTACGCTGACTTGACGGGACGGCGCAAGCTCATGACCAAAATCCCTTAACGTGA
GTTACGCGTCGTTCCACTGAGCGTCAGACCCCGTAGAAAAGATCAAAGGATCTTCTTGAGATCCTTTTTT
TCTGCGCGTAATCTGCTGCTTGCAAACAAAAAAACCACCGCTACCAGCGGTGGTTTGTTTGCCGGATCAA
GAGCTACCAACTCTTTTTCCGAAGGTAACTGGCTTCAGCAGAGCGCAGATACCAAATACTGTTCTTCTAG
TGTAGCCGTAGTTAGGCCACCACTTCAAGAACTCTGTAGCACCGCCTACATACCTCGCTCTGCTAATCCT
GTTACCAGTGGCTGCTGCCAGTGGCGATAAGTCGTGTCTTACCGGGTTGGACTCAAGACGATAGTTACCG
GATAAGGCGCAGCGGTCGGGCTGAACGGGGGGTTCGTGCACACAGCCCAGCTTGGAGCGAACGACCTACA
CCGAACTGAGATACCTACAGCGTGAGCTATGAGAAAGCGCCACGCTTCCCGAAGGGAGAAAGGCGGACAG
GTATCCGGTAAGCGGCAGGGTCGGAACAGGAGAGCGCACGAGGGAGCTTCCAGGGGGAAACGCCTGGTAT
CTTTATAGTCCTGTCGGGTTTCGCCACCTCTGACTTGAGCGTCGATTTTTGTGATGCTCGTCAGGGGGGC
GGAGCCTATGGAAAAACGCCAGCAACGCGGCCTTTTTACGGTTCCTGGCCTTTTGCTGGCCTTTTGCTCA
CATGTT
