>Addgene plasmid #62289 | pDSAG | addgene partial sequence | sequence record 104193 | F1ori-F 5'-GTGGACTCTTGTTCCAAACTGG-3'
CCTATCTCGGTCTATTCTTTTGATTTATAAGGGATTTTGCCGATTTCGGCCTATTGGTTAAAAAATGAGC
TGATTTAACAAAAATTTAACGCGGGTCTCCGCTTCTAGACATAATCAGCCATACCACATTTGTAGAGGTT
TTACTTGCTTTAAAAAACCTCCCACACCTCCCCCTGAACCTGAAACATAAAATGAATGCAATTGTTGTTG
TTAACTTGTTTATTGCAGCTTATAATGGTTACAAATAAAGCAATAGCATCACAAATTTCACAAATAAAGC
ATTTTTCTTCACTGCATTCTAGTTGTGGTTTGTCCAAACTCATCAATGTATCTCGACGATGTAGGTCACA
GTCTCGAAGCCGCGGTGCGGGTGCCAGGGCGTGCCCTTGGGCTCCCCGGGCGCGTACTCCACCTCACCCA
TCTGGTCCATCATGATGAACGGGTCGAGGTGGCGGTAGTTGATCCCGGCGAACGCGCGGCGCACCGGGAA
GCCCTCGCCCTCGAAACCGCTGGGCGCGGTGGTCACGGTGAGCACGGGACGTGCGACGGCGTCGGCGGGT
GCGGATACGCGGGGCAGCGTCAGCGGGTTCTCGACGGTCACGGCGGGCAATTCCTGCAGACTTCCGGTAT
CTCGCGTTTGTTTGATCGCACGGTTCCCACAATGGTTAATTCGAGCTCGCCCGGGGATCTAATTCAATTA
GAGACTAATTCAATTAGAGCTAATTCAATTAGGATCCAAGCTTATCGATTTCGAACCCTCGACCGCCGGA
GTATAAATAGAGGCGCTTCGTCTACGGAGCGACAATTCAATTCAAACAAGCAAAGTGAACACGTCGCTAA
GCGAAAGCTAAGCAAATAAACAAGCGCAGCTGAACAAGCTAAACAATCGGGGTACCGCTAGAGTCGACGG
TACCGCGGGCCCGGGATCCACCGGTCGCCACCATGGTGAGCAAGGGCGAGGAGCTGTTCACCGGGGTGGT
GCCCATCCTGGTCGAGCTGGACGGCGACGTAAACGGCCACAAGTTCA
