>Addgene plasmid #62289 | pDSAG | addgene partial sequence | sequence record 104196 | pENTR1A-3 5'-GTAACATCAGAGATTTTGAGACAC-3'
CTGCCAGGAAACAGCTATGACCATGTAATACGACTCACTATAGGGGATATCGCGGCCGCCCTGCAGCTGG
ATGGCAAATAATGATTTTATTTTGACTGATAGTGACCTGTTCGTTGCAACAAATTGATAAGCAATGCTTT
CTTATAATGCCAACTTTGTACAAGAAAGCTGGGTACTCGAGCTCCACCGCGGTGGCGGCCGCTCTAGGCG
CGCCGTACGCGTATCGATAAGCTTTAAGATACATTGATGAGTTTGGACAAACCACAACTAGAATGCAGTG
AAAAAAATGCTTTATTTGTGAAATTTGTGATGCTATTGCTTTATTTGTAACCATTATAAGCTGCAATAAA
CAAGTTAACAACAACAATTGCATTCATTTTATGTTTCAGGTTCAGGGGGAGGTGTGGGAGGTTTTTTAAA
GCAAGTAAAACCTCTACAAATGTGGTATGGCTGATTTGATCTAGAGTCGCGGCCGCTTTACTTGTACAGC
TCGTCCATGCCGAGAGTGATCCCGGCGGCGGTCACGAACTCCAGCAGGACCATGTGATCGCGCTTCTCGT
TGGGGTCTTTGCTCAGGGCGGACTGGGTGCTCAGGTAGTGGTTGTCGGGCAGCAGCACGGGGCCGTCGCC
GATGGGGGTGTTCTGCTGGTAGTGGTCGGCGAGCTGCACGCTGCCGTCCTCGATGTTGTGGCGGATCTTG
AAGTTCACCTTGATGCCGTTCTTCTGCTTGTCGGCCATGATATAGACGTTGTGGCTGTTGTAGTTGTACT
CCAGCTTGTGCCCCAGGATGTTGCCGTCCTCCTTGAAGTCGATGCCCTTCAGCTCGATGCGGTTCACCAG
GGTGTCGCCCTCGAACTTCACCTCGGCGCGGGTCTTGTAGTTGCCGTCGTCCTTGAAGAAGATGGTGCGC
TCCTGGACGTAGCCTTCGGGCATGGCGGACTTGAAGAAGTCGTGCTGCTTCATGTGGTCGGGGTAGCGGC
TGAAGCACTGCACGCCGTAGGTCAGGGTGGTCACGAGGGTGGGCCAGGGCACGGGCAGCTTGCCGGTGGT
GCAGA
