>Addgene plasmid #62289 | pDSAG | addgene partial sequence | sequence record 104200 | pUC-4 5'-CAGTGAGCGAGGAAGCGGAAGAGCGCCCAA-3'
GCAAACCGCCTCTCCCCGCGCGTTGGCCGATTCATTAATGCAGCTGGCACGACAGGTTTCCCGACTGGAA
AGCGGGCAGTGAGCGCAACGCAATTAATACGCGTACCGCTAGCATGGATGTTTTCCCAGTCACGACGTTG
TAAAACGACGGCCAGTCTTAAGCTCGGGCCCCTACAGGTCACTAATACCATCTAAGTAGTTGATTCATAG
TGACTGGATATGTTGTGTTTTACAGTATTATGTAGTCTGTTTTTTATGCAAAATCTAATTTAATATATTG
ATATTTATATCATTTTACGTTTCTCGTTCAACTTTTCTATACAAAGTTGGTACCGGATCCAGAGACCCGC
AACGCAATTAATGTGAGTTAGCTCACTCATTAGGCACCCCAGGCTTTACACTTTATGCTTCCGGCTCGTA
TGTTGTGTGGAATTGTGAGCGGATAACAATTTCACACAGGAAACAGCTATGACCATGATTACGCCAAGCG
CGCAATTAACCCTCACTAAAGGGAACAAAAGCTGGAGCTCCACCGCGGTGGCGGCCGCTCTAGAACTAGT
GGATCCCCCGGGCTGCAGGAATTCGATATCAAGCTTATCGATACCGTCGACCTCGAGGGGGGGCCCGGTA
CCCAATTCGCCCTATAGTGAGTCGTATTACGCGCGCTCACTGGCCGTCGTTTTACAACGTCGTGACTGGG
AAAACCCTGGCGTTACCCAACTTAATCGCCTTGCAGCACATCCCCCTTTCGCCAGCTGGCGTAATAGCGA
AGAGGCCCGCACCGATCGCCCTTCCCAACAGTTGCGCAGCCTGAATGGCGAATGGGACGCGCCCTGTAGC
GGCGCATTAAGCGCGGCG
